Addgene plasmid #236749: pCMV-BirA-HA-Tulp3
Purpose: Express BirA and HA tagged TULP3 transiently via transfection in mammalian cells.
Depositing lab: Zhao Zhang. Publication: Central regulation of feeding and body weight by ciliary GPR75. Jiang Y, Xun Y, Zhang Z. J Clin Invest. 2024 Aug 13;134(19):e182121. doi: 10.1172/JCI182121. PubMed 39137039.
Backbone
  Vector backbone: pCMV
  Vector type: Mammalian Expression
Growth in bacteria
  Bacterial resistance: Ampicillin, 100 μg/mL
  Growth temperature: 37°C
  Growth strain: DH5alpha
  Copy number: Unknown
Gene/Insert
  Gene/Insert name: Tulp3
  Species: M. musculus (mouse)
  Insert size (bp): 1383
  GenBank ID: NM_011657
  Entrez Gene: Tulp3 (a.k.a. 2310022L06Rik)
  Tag / fusion protein: BirA (N terminal on backbone); HA (N terminal on backbone)
  Cloning method: Restriction Enzyme; 5′ cloning site EcoRI (not destroyed); 3′ cloning site XhoI (not destroyed)
  Sequencing primers: 5′ TCTAAAAGCTGCGGAATTGT
Terms and licenses: Academic/Nonprofit Terms; Industry Terms: Not Available to Industry
How to cite: pCMV-BirA-HA-Tulp3 was a gift from Zhao Zhang (Addgene plasmid # 236749 ; http://n2t.net/addgene:236749 ; RRID:Addgene_236749)
