[The description below was written by a language model from this plasmid's Addgene catalogue record and pLannotate feature annotations shown in this document.]
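Description:
pCMV-BirA-HA-Tulp3 is a 6.1 kb mammalian expression plasmid built on a pCMV backbone for transient, transfection-based expression of mouse TULP3 fused at its N terminus to the E. coli biotin ligase BirA and an HA epitope. It is propagated in E. coli through a high-copy ColE1/pUC-type origin and selected with ampicillin through the β-lactamase gene and its own promoter. The backbone also carries leftover cloning-vector sequences (fragments of lacZα, lacI, rop and bom, plus a lac promoter/operator and CAP site) that play no evident role in the mammalian cassette. No mammalian selection marker is annotated, consistent with transient use.

The expression unit is driven by the human cytomegalovirus immediate-early enhancer and promoter, followed by a modified SV40 intron, which is commonly included to improve transcript processing and expression. Downstream lie, in order, the birA coding sequence, a short HA tag (annotated as a fragment of a 3xHA element, so probably a single copy) and the Tulp3 open reading frame, which was inserted between EcoRI and XhoI sites. An SV40 polyadenylation signal is annotated after the insert, on the opposite strand.

TULP3 is a tubby-family adaptor that associates with the IFT-A complex and binds phosphoinositides, and it controls trafficking of G protein-coupled receptors into primary cilia. Fusing a biotin ligase to it suggests proximity-dependent biotinylation of neighbouring or interacting proteins, with HA allowing detection of the fusion. However, the record states only the expression purpose and does not say whether the BirA is a promiscuous mutant. The associated study concerns ciliary GPR75 in the regulation of feeding and body weight.
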