Features (pLannotate 1.2.2; 18 found; start..end, strand, type, name):
    171..1031    -  CDS            AmpR: β-lactamase; bla; confers resistance to ampicillin, carbenicillin, and related antibiotics
   1032..1136    -  promoter       AmpR promoter: bla
   1231..1266    +  CDS            rop (fragment): Rop protein, which maintains plasmids at low copy number; rop
   1368..1467    +  misc_feature   bom (fragment): basis of mobility region from pBR322
   1473..1628    -  CDS            lacZα (fragment): LacZα fragment of β-galactosidase; lacZ fragment
   1634..1654    -  misc_feature   MCS (fragment): pUC18/19 multiple cloning site
   1653..1956    +  enhancer       CMV enhancer: human cytomegalovirus immediate early enhancer
   1957..2160    +  promoter       CMV promoter: human cytomegalovirus (CMV) immediate early promoter
   2298..2394    +  intron         SV40 intron: modified SV40 intron with splice donor and acceptor sites
   2452..3414    +  CDS            birA: BIRA_ECOLI - Also known as bioR, dhbB. Experimental evidence at protein level: Swiss-Prot protein existence level 1. Acts both as a biotin--[acetyl-CoA-carboxylase] ligase and a biotin-operon repressor. In the presence of ATP, BirA activates biotin to form the BirA-biotinyl-5'-adenylate (BirA-bio-5'-AMP or holoBirA) complex. HoloBirA can either transfer the biotinyl moiety to the biotin carboxyl carrier protein (BCCP) subunit of acetyl-CoA carboxylase, or bind to the biotin operator site and inhibit transcription of the operon. From Escherichia coli (strain K12).
   3445..3471    +  CDS            3xHA (fragment): three tandem HA epitope tags
   3499..4878    +  CDS            Tulp3: TULP3_MOUSE - Experimental evidence at protein level: Swiss-Prot protein existence level 1. Negative regulator of the Shh signaling transduction pathway: recruited to primary cilia via association with the IFT complex A (IFT- A) and is required for recruitment of G protein-coupled receptor GPR161 to cilia, a promoter of PKA-dependent basal repression machinery in Shh signaling. Binds to phosphorylated inositide (phosphoinositide) lipids. Both IFT-A- and phosphoinositide-binding properties are required to regulate ciliary G protein-coupled receptor trafficking. Not involved in ciliogenesis. Dur
   4904..5038    -  polyA_signal   SV40 poly(A) signal: SV40 polyadenylation signal
   5173..5189    -  protein_bind   lac operator: The lac repressor binds to the lac operator to inhibit transcription in E. coli. This inhibition can be relieved by adding lactose or isopropyl-β-D-thiogalactopyranoside (IPTG). lac repressor encoded by lacI
   5197..5227    -  promoter       lac promoter: promoter for the E. coli lac operon
   5242..5263    -  protein_bind   CAP binding site: CAP binding activates transcription in the presence of cAMP. E. coli catabolite activator protein
   5276..5368    -  CDS            lacI (fragment): lac repressor; lacI; The lac repressor binds to the lac operator to inhibit transcription in E. coli. This inhibition can be relieved by adding lactose or isopropyl-β-D-thiogalactopyranoside (IPTG).
   5551..6139    -  rep_origin     ori: high-copy-number ColE1/pMB1/pBR322/pUC origin of replication
>Addgene plasmid #236749 | pCMV-BirA-HA-Tulp3 | addgene full sequence | sequence record 471110 | Addgene NGS Result
GAAGATCCTTTGATCTTTTCTACGGGGTCTGACGCTCAGTGGAACGAAAACTCACGTTAAGGGATTTTGG
TCATGAGATTATCAAAAAGGATCTTCACCTAGATCCTTTTAAATTAAAAATGAAGTTTTAAATCAATCTA
AAGTATATATGAGTAAACTTGGTCTGACAGTTACCAATGCTTAATCAGTGAGGCACCTATCTCAGCGATC
TGTCTATTTCGTTCATCCATAGTTGCCTGACTCCCCGTCGTGTAGATAACTACGATACGGGAGGGCTTAC
CATCTGGCCCCAGTGCTGCAATGATACCGCGAGACCCACGCTCACCGGCTCCAGATTTATCAGCAATAAA
CCAGCCAGCCGGAAGGGCCGAGCGCAGAAGTGGTCCTGCAACTTTATCCGCCTCCATCCAGTCTATTAAT
TGTTGCCGGGAAGCTAGAGTAAGTAGTTCGCCAGTTAATAGTTTGCGCAACGTTGTTGCCATTGCTACAG
GCATCGTGGTGTCACGCTCGTCGTTTGGTATGGCTTCATTCAGCTCCGGTTCCCAACGATCAAGGCGAGT
TACATGATCCCCCATGTTGTGCAAAAAAGCGGTTAGCTCCTTCGGTCCTCCGATCGTTGTCAGAAGTAAG
TTGGCCGCAGTGTTATCACTCATGGTTATGGCAGCACTGCATAATTCTCTTACTGTCATGCCATCCGTAA
GATGCTTTTCTGTGACTGGTGAGTACTCAACCAAGTCATTCTGAGAATAGTGTATGCGGCGACCGAGTTG
CTCTTGCCCGGCGTCAATACGGGATAATACCGCGCCACATAGCAGAACTTTAAAAGTGCTCATCATTGGA
AAACGTTCTTCGGGGCGAAAACTCTCAAGGATCTTACCGCTGTTGAGATCCAGTTCGATGTAACCCACTC
GTGCACCCAACTGATCTTCAGCATCTTTTACTTTCACCAGCGTTTCTGGGTGAGCAAAAACAGGAAGGCA
AAATGCCGCAAAAAAGGGAATAAGGGCGACACGGAAATGTTGAATACTCATACTCTTCCTTTTTCAATAT
TATTGAAGCATTTATCAGGGTTATTGTCTCATGAGCGGATACATATTTGAATGTATTTAGAAAAATAAAC
AAATAGGGGTTCCGCGCACATTTCCCCGAAAAGTGCCACCTGACGTCTAAGAAACCATTATTATCATGAC
ATTAACCTATAAAAATAGGCGTATCACGAGGCCCTTTCGTCTCGCGCGTTTCGGTGATGACGGTGAAAAC
CTCTGACACATGCAGCTCCCGGAGACGGTCACAGCTTGTCTGTAAGCGGATGCCGGGAGCAGACAAGCCC
GTCAGGGCGCGTCAGCGGGTGTTGGCGGGTGTCGGGGCTGGCTTAACTATGCGGCATCAGAGCAGATTGT
ACTGAGAGTGCACCATATGCGGTGTGAAATACCGCACAGATGCGTAAGGAGAAAATACCGCATCAGGCGC
CATTCGCCATTCAGGCTGCGCAACTGTTGGGAAGGGCGATCGGTGCGGGCCTCTTCGCTATTACGCCAGC
TGGCGAAAGGGGGATGTGCTGCAAGGCGATTAAGTTGGGTAACGCCAGGGTTTTCCCAGTCACGACGTTG
TAAAACGACGGCCAGTGAGTTCGAGCTTGCATGCCTGCAGGTCGTTACATAACTTACGGTAAATGGCCCG
CCTGGCTGACCGCCCAACGACCCCCGCCCATTGACGTCAATAATGACGTATGTTCCCATAGTAACGCCAA
TAGGGACTTTCCATTGACGTCAATGGGTGGAGTATTTACGGTAAACTGCCCACTTGGCAGTACATCAAGT
GTATCATATGCCAAGTACGCCCCCTATTGACGTCAATGACGGTAAATGGCCCGCCTGGCATTATGCCCAG
TACATGACCTTATGGGACTTTCCTACTTGGCAGTACATCTACGTATTAGTCATCGCTATTACCATGGTGA
TGCGGTTTTGGCAGTACATCAATGGGCGTGGATAGCGGTTTGACTCACGGGGATTTCCAAGTCTCCACCC
CATTGACGTCAATGGGAGTTTGTTTTGGCACCAAAATCAACGGGACTTTCCAAAATGTCGTAACAACTCC
GCCCCATTGACGCAAATGGGCGGTAGGCGTGTACGGTGGGAGGTCTATATAAGCAGAGCTCGTTTAGTGA
ACCGTCAGATCGCCTGGAGACGCCATCCACGCTGTTTTGACCTCCATAGAAGACACCGGGACCGATCCAG
CCTCCGGACTCTAGAGGATCCGGTACTAGAGGAACTGAAAAACCAGAAAGTTAACTGGTAAGTTTAGTCT
TTTTGTCTTTTATTTCAGGTCCCGGATCCGGTGGTGGTGCAAATCAAAGAACTGCTCCTCAGTGGATGTT
GCCTTTACTTCTAGGCCTGTACGGAAGTGTTACTTCTGCTCTAAAAGCTGCGGAATTGTACCCGCGCCAC
CATGAAGGACAACACCGTGCCCCTGAAGCTGATCGCCCTGCTGGCCAACGGCGAGTTCCACAGCGGCGAG
CAGCTGGGCGAGACCCTGGGCATGAGCCGGGCCGCCATCAACAAGCACATCCAGACCCTGCGGGACTGGG
GCGTGGACGTGTTCACCGTGCCCGGCAAGGGCTACAGCCTGCCCGAGCCCATCCAGCTGCTGAACGCCAA
GCAGATCCTGGGCCAGCTGGACGGCGGCAGCGTGGCCGTGCTGCCCGTGATCGACAGCACCAACCAGTAC
CTGCTGGACCGGATCGGCGAGCTGAAGAGCGGCGACGCCTGCATCGCCGAGTACCAGCAGGCCGGCCGGG
GCGGCCGGGGCCGGAAGTGGTTCAGCCCCTTCGGCGCCAACCTGTACCTGAGCATGTTCTGGCGGCTGGA
GCAGGGCCCCGCCGCCGCCATCGGCCTGAGCCTGGTGATCGGCATCGTGATGGCCGAGGTGCTGCGGAAG
CTGGGCGCCGACAAGGTGCGGGTGAAGTGGCCCAACGACCTGTACCTGCAGGACCGGAAGCTGGCCGGCA
TCCTGGTGGAGCTGACCGGCAAGACCGGCGACGCCGCCCAGATCGTGATCGGCGCCGGCATCAACATGGC
CATGCGGCGGGTGGAGGAGAGCGTGGTGAACCAGGGCTGGATCACCCTGCAGGAGGCCGGCATCAACCTG
GACCGGAACACCCTGGCCGCCATGCTGATCCGGGAGCTGCGGGCCGCCCTGGAGCTGTTCGAGCAGGAGG
GCCTGGCCCCCTACCTGAGCCGGTGGGAGAAGCTGGACAACTTCATCAACCGGCCCGTGAAGCTGATCAT
CGGCGACAAGGAGATCTTCGGCATCAGCCGGGGCATCGACAAGCAGGGCGCCCTGCTGCTGGAGCAGGAC
GGCATCATCAAGCCCTGGATGGGCGGCGAGATCAGCCTGCGGAGCGCCGAGAAGGGGGGATCTGGCCCCG
GCGGCGGCGCGCCATACCCATACGATGTTCCAGATTACGCTCTTATGGCCATGGAGGCCCGAATTCGGAT
GGAGGCGGCGCGCTGCGCACCCGGACCCCGCGGGGACAGTGCCTTTGACGATGAGACCCTGAGGCTTCGG
CAGCTGAAGCTGGACAATCAGAGGGCACTGCTGGAGAAGAAGCAGAGAAAGAAGCGCCTTGAGCCACTCA
TGGTACAGCCAAACCCAGAAGCCAGGCTGCGAAGGTTAAAGCCACGAGGCAGTGAGGAGCACACGCCTCT
GGTGGACCCTCAGATGCCTCGCAGCGACGTCATCCTACACGGCATCGACGGTCCAGCTGCTTTCCTTAAG
CCAGAGGCTCAGGATTTGGAAAGCAAGCCTCAGGTTCTCTCTGTGGGCTCCCCTGCCCCAGAAGAAGGCA
CGGAAGGGAGTGCAGATGGGGAAAGCCCCGAGGAGACAGCCCCCAAGCCAGACCTTCAGGAGATTCTCCA
AAAACACGGCATCTTGAGTAGTGTGAACTATGACGAGGAGCCTGACAAGGAGGAAGATGAGGGGGGAAAC
CTCAGCTCCCCGTCGGCTCGCTCAGAGGAGAGTGCTGCAGCCAGCCAGAAAGCAGCCTCGGAGACAGGAG
CTTCCGGTGTGACAGCCCAGCAGGGTGACGCCCAGCTTGGAGAAGTGGAGAATTTAGAGGACTTTGCGTA
TAGCCCTGCCCCTCGGGGTGTCACGGTGAAGTGTAAAGTAACCAGGGATAAGAAAGGCATGGACCGTGGC
CTCTTCCCCACCTACTATATGCACCTGGAACGGGAGGAGAACCGCAAGATATTTCTTCTAGCCGGTAGAA
AGCGGAAAAAGAGCAAAACGTCCAACTACCTGGTCTCCACAGACCCGACAGATTTGTCTCGTGAAGGGGA
AAGTTACATTGGCAAACTCAGATCCAATCTCATGGGGACCAAGTTCACAGTGTATGACCATGGTGTCAAC
CCAGTCAAGGCCCAGGGTCTGGTGGAGAAGGCCCACACCCGCCAGGAGCTGGCTGCTATCTGTTATGAAA
CAAATGTCCTCGGTTTCAAAGGTCCCAGGAAAATGTCTGTGATCATCCCGGGGATGAACATGAACCATGA
GCGCATCCCTTTCAGGCCACGAAATGAACACGAGAGCTTGCTTTCAAAATGGCAAAACAAATCCATGGAG
AACCTGATCGAGCTGCACAACAAGGCCCCGGTGTGGAATGACGACACCCAGTCCTACGTGCTGAACTTTC
ACGGCAGAGTCACCCAGGCATCCGTGAAAAACTTCCAGATCGTCCACGGGAATGACCCTGACTACATCGT
CATGCAGTTTGGACGCGTGGCTGATGACGTGTTCACACTGGACTATAACTACCCACTGTGCGCACTTCAA
GCCTTCGCCATCGGGCTGTCCAGCTTTGACAGCAAGCTGGCGTGTGAATGACTCGAGGTACCGCGGCCGC
GGGGATCCAGACATGATAAGATACATTGATGAGTTTGGACAAACCACAACTAGAATGCAGTGAAAAAAAT
GCTTTATTTGTGAAATTTGTGATGCTATTGCTTTATTTGTAACCATTATAAGCTGCAATAAACAAGTTAA
CAACAACAATTGCATTCATTTTATGTTTCAGGTTCAGGGGGAGGTGTGGGAGGTTTTTTCGGATCCTCTA
GAGTCGATCTGCAGGCATGCTAGCTTGGCGTAATCATGGTCATAGCTGTTTCCTGTGTGAAATTGTTATC
CGCTCACAATTCCACACAACATACGAGCCGGAAGCATAAAGTGTAAAGCCTGGGGTGCCTAATGAGTGAG
CTAACTCACATTAATTGCGTTGCGCTCACTGCCCGCTTTCCAGTCGGGAAACCTGTCGTGCCAGCTGCAT
TAATGAATCGGCCAACGCGCGGGGAGAGGCGGTTTGCGTATTGGGCGCTCTTCCGCTTCCTCGCTCACTG
ACTCGCTGCGCTCGGTCGTTCGGCTGCGGCGAGCGGTATCAGCTCACTCAAAGGCGGTAATACGGTTATC
CACAGAATCAGGGGATAACGCAGGAAAGAACATGTGAGCAAAAGGCCAGCAAAAGGCCAGGAACCGTAAA
AAGGCCGCGTTGCTGGCGTTTTTCCATAGGCTCCGCCCCCCTGACGAGCATCACAAAAATCGACGCTCAA
GTCAGAGGTGGCGAAACCCGACAGGACTATAAAGATACCAGGCGTTTCCCCCTGGAAGCTCCCTCGTGCG
CTCTCCTGTTCCGACCCTGCCGCTTACCGGATACCTGTCCGCCTTTCTCCCTTCGGGAAGCGTGGCGCTT
TCTCATAGCTCACGCTGTAGGTATCTCAGTTCGGTGTAGGTCGTTCGCTCCAAGCTGGGCTGTGTGCACG
AACCCCCCGTTCAGCCCGACCGCTGCGCCTTATCCGGTAACTATCGTCTTGAGTCCAACCCGGTAAGACA
CGACTTATCGCCACTGGCAGCAGCCACTGGTAACAGGATTAGCAGAGCGAGGTATGTAGGCGGTGCTACA
GAGTTCTTGAAGTGGTGGCCTAACTACGGCTACACTAGAAGAACAGTATTTGGTATCTGCGCTCTGCTGA
AGCCAGTTACCTTCGGAAAAAGAGTTGGTAGCTCTTGATCCGGCAAACAAACCACCGCTGGTAGCGGTGG
TTTTTTTGTTTGCAAGCAGCAGATTACGCGCAGAAAAAAAGGATCTCAA
